>Addgene plasmid #44809 | pFSBC45 | depositor full sequence | sequence record 61417 | pFSBC45 sequence 2406 bps
GCGCCCAATACGCAAACCGCCTCTCCCCGCGCGTTGGCCGATTCATTAATGCAGCTGGCACGACAGGTTT
CCCGACTGGAAAGCGGGCAGTGAGCGCAACGCAATTAAAATGATACGGCGACCACCGAGATCTACACTCT
TTCCCTACACGACGCTCTTCCGATCTAGTGTTGTAAAACGACGGCCAGTTACGCATCTGTGCGGTATTTC
ACACCGCATATGGTGCACTCTCAGTACAATCTGCTCTGATGCCGCATAGTTAAGCCAGCCCCGACACCCG
CCAACACCCGCTGACGCGCCCTGACGGGCTTGTCTGCTCCCGGCATCCGCTTACAGACAAGCTGTGACCG
TCTCCGGGAGCTGCATGTGTCAGAGGTTTTCACCGTCATCACCGAAACGCGCGAGACGAAAGGGCCTCGT
GATACGCCTATTTTTATAGGTTAATGTCATGATAATAATGGTTTCTTAGACGTCAGGTGGCACTTTTCGG
GGAAATGTGCGCGGAACCCCTATTTGTTTATTTTTCTAAATACATTCAAATATGTATCCGCTCATGAGAC
AATAACCCTGATAAATGCTTCAATAATATTGAAAAAGGAAGAGTATGAGTATTCAACATTTCCGTGTCGC
CCTTATTCCCTTTTTTGCGGCATTTTGCCTTCCTGTTTTTGCTCACCCAGAAACGCTGGTGAAAGTAAAA
GATGCTGAAGATCAGTTGGGTGCACGAGTGGGTTACATCGAACTGGATCTCAACAGCGGTAAGATCCTTG
AGAGTTTTCGCCCCGAAGAACGTTTTCCAATGATGAGCACTTTTAAAGTTCTGCTATGTGGCGCGGTATT
ATCCCGTATTGACGCCGGGCAAGAGCAACTCGGTCGCCGCATACACTATTCTCAGAATGACTTGGTTGAG
TACTCACCAGTCACAGAAAAGCATCTTACGGATGGCATGACAGTAAGAGAATTATGCAGTGCTGCCATAA
CCATGAGTGATAACACTGCGGCCAACTTACTTCTGACAACGATCGGAGGACCGAAGGAGCTAACCGCTTT
TTTGCACAACATGGGGGATCATGTAACTCGCCTTGATCGTTGGGAACCGGAGCTGAATGAAGCCATACCA
AACGACGAGCGTGACACCACGATGCCTGTAGCAATGGCAACAACGTTGCGCAAACTATTAACTGGCGAAC
TACTTACTCTAGCTTCCCGGCAACAATTAATAGACTGGATGGAGGCGGATAAAGTTGCAGGACCACTTCT
GCGCTCGGCCCTTCCGGCTGGCTGGTTTATTGCTGATAAATCTGGAGCCGGTGAGCGTGGGTCTCGCGGT
ATCATTGCAGCACTGGGGCCAGATGGTAAGCCCTCCCGTATCGTAGTTATCTACACGACGGGGAGTCAGG
CAACTATGGATGAACGAAATAGACAGATCGCTGAGATAGGTGCCTCACTGATTAAGCATTGGTAACTGTC
AGACCAAGTTTACTCATATATACTTTAGATTGATTTAAAACTTCATTTTTAATTTAAAAGGATCTAGGTG
AAGATCCTTTTTGATAATCTCATGACCAAAATCCCTTAACGTGAGTTTTCGTTCCACTGAGCGTCAGACC
CCGTAGAAAAGATCAAAGGATCTTCTTGAGATCCTTTTTTTCTGCGCGTAATCTGCTGCTTGCAAACAAA
AAAACCACCGCTACCAGCGGTGGTTTGTTTGCCGGATCAAGAGCTACCAACTCTTTTTCCGAAGGTAACT
GGCTTCAGCAGAGCGCAGATACCAAATACTGTTCTTCTAGTGTAGCCGTAGTTAGGCCACCACTTCAAGA
ACTCTGTAGCACCGCCTACATACCTCGCTCTGCTAATCCTGTTACCAGTGGCTGCTGCCAGTGGCGATAA
GTCGTGTCTTACCGGGTTGGACTCAAGACGATAGTTACCGGATAAGGCGCAGCGGTCGGGCTGAACGGGG
GGTTCGTGCACACAGCCCAGCTTGGAGCGAACGACCTACACCGAACTGAGATACCTACAGCGTGAGCTAT
GAGAAAGCGCCACGCTTCCCGAAGGGAGAAAGGCGGACAGGTATCCGGTAAGCGGCAGGGTCGGAACAGG
AGAGCGCACGAGGGAGCTTCCAGGGGGAAACGCCTGGTATCTTTATAGTCCTGTCGGGTTTCGCCACCTC
TGACTTGAGCGTCGATTTTTGTGATGCTCGTCAGGGGGGCGGAGCCTATGGAAAAACGCCAGCAACGCGG
CCTTTTTACGGTTCCTGGCCTTTTGCTGGCCTTTTGCTCACATGTTCTTTCCTGCGTTATCCCCTGATTC
TGTGGATAACCGTATTACCGCCTTTGAGTGAGCTGATACCGCTCGCCGCAGCCGAACGACCGAGCGCAGC
GAGTCAGTGAGCGAGGAAGCGGAAGA
Features (pLannotate 1.2.2; 7 found; start..end, strand, type, name):
      1..93      +  CDS            lacI (fragment): lac repressor; lacI; The lac repressor binds to the lac operator to inhibit transcription in E. coli. This inhibition can be relieved by adding lactose or isopropyl-β-D-thiogalactopyranoside (IPTG).
    170..189     -  CDS            lacZα (fragment): LacZα fragment of β-galactosidase; lacZ fragment
    189..268     -  misc_feature   bom (fragment): basis of mobility region from pBR322
    370..405     -  CDS            rop (fragment): Rop protein, which maintains plasmids at low copy number; rop
    500..604     +  promoter       AmpR promoter: bla
    605..1465    +  CDS            AmpR: β-lactamase; bla; confers resistance to ampicillin, carbenicillin, and related antibiotics
   1636..2224    +  rep_origin     ori: high-copy-number ColE1/pMB1/pBR322/pUC origin of replication
