[The description below was written by a language model from this plasmid's Addgene catalogue record and pLannotate feature annotations shown in this document.]
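Description:
pFSBC45 is a small, high-copy bacterial plasmid built on the pUC19 backbone, one member of a series of barcode-carrying templates made for the FREQ-Seq method. It is propagated in E. coli and carries the standard pUC-type maintenance functions: a ColE1/pMB1-derived high-copy origin of replication and the bla gene (AmpR) with its native promoter, conferring ampicillin resistance. At about 2.4 kb, the deposited sequence is somewhat shorter than the parent vector. Outside the origin and resistance cassette, the automated annotation finds only short remnants of lacI, lacZα, the pBR322 bom region and rop. These are fragments of backbone sequence rather than functional genes, so the intact lacZα blue/white screening region does not appear to be retained.

The payload is a short synthetic insert described as a FREQ-Seq barcode, a six-nucleotide index unique to this plasmid within the series. The feature table does not annotate the barcode or any flanking adapter sequence, so its exact position and context in the plasmid are not stated in the record. There is no expression cassette, reporter or tag, and the plasmid serves purely as a DNA template.

According to the depositor, these plasmids are used to generate bridging primers that carry Illumina-compatible barcodes. Those primers allow a locus of interest to be amplified and indexed for sequencing, so that allele frequencies can be measured directly from mixed populations with minimal library preparation. Using different plasmids from the series gives different samples distinct barcodes, allowing them to be pooled.
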