Addgene plasmid #44809: pFSBC45
Depositing lab: Christopher Marx. Depositing organization: Harvard University. Publication: FREQ-Seq: a rapid, cost-effective, sequencing-based method to determine allele frequencies directly from mixed populations. Chubiz LM, Lee MC, Delaney NF, Marx CJ. PLoS One. 2012;7(10):e47959. doi: 10.1371/journal.pone.0047959. Epub 2012 Oct 31. PubMed 23118913.
Backbone
  Vector backbone: pUC19
Growth in bacteria
  Bacterial resistance: Ampicillin, 100 μg/mL
  Growth temperature: 37°C
  Growth strain: DH10B
  Copy number: High Copy
Gene/Insert
  Gene/Insert name: FREQ-Seq Barcode: AGTGTT
  Species: Synthetic
  Cloning method: Unknown
  Sequencing primers: 5′ pBR322ori-F
Terms and licenses: Academic/Nonprofit Terms; Industry Terms: Not Available to Industry
Depositor comments: These plasmids are used to generate bridging primers with Illumina-compatible barcodes for allele frequency sequencing (FREQ-Seq). Similar to RNA-Seq, the FREQ-Seq method can rapidly determine allele frequencies directly from mixed populations with minimal library preparation.
How to cite: pFSBC45 was a gift from Christopher Marx (Addgene plasmid # 44809 ; http://n2t.net/addgene:44809 ; RRID:Addgene_44809)
