>Addgene plasmid #44809 | pFSBC45 | addgene partial sequence | sequence record 63022 | pBR322ori-F 5'-GGGAAACGCCTGGTATCTTT-3'
ATTTTTGTGATGCTCGTCAGGGGGGCGGAGCCTATGGAAAAACGCCAGCAACGCGGCCTTTTTACGGTTC
CTGGCCTTTTGCTGGCCTTTTGCTCACATGTTCTTTCCTGCGTTATCCCCTGATTCTGTGGATAACCGTA
TTACCGCCTTTGAGTGAGCTGATACCGCTCGCCGCAGCCGAACGACCGAGCGCAGCGAGTCAGTGAGCGA
GGAAGCGGAAGAGCGCCCAATACGCAAACCGCCTCTCCCCGCGCGTTGGCCGATTCATTAATGCAGCTGG
CACGACAGGTTTCCCGACTGGAAAGCGGGCAGTGAGCGCAACGCAATTAAAATGATACGGCGACCACCGA
GATCTACACTCTTTCCCTACACGACGCTCTTCCGATCTAGTGTTGTAAAACGACGGCCAGTTACGCATCT
GTGCGGTATTTCACACCGCATATGGTGCACTCTCAGTACAATCTGCTCTGATGCCGCATAGTTAAGCCAG
CCCCGACACCCGCCAACACCCGCTGACGCGCCCTGACGGGCTTGTCTGCTCCCGGCATCCGCTTACAGAC
AAGCTGTGACCGTCTCCGGGAGCTGCATGTGTCAGAGGTTTTCACCGTCATCACCGAAACGCGCGAGACG
AAAGGGCCTCGTGATACGCCTATTTTTATAGGTTAATGTCATGATAATAATGGTTTCTTAGACGTCAGGT
GGCACTTTTCGGGGAAATGTGCGCGGAACCCCTATTTGTTTATTTTTCTAAATACATTCAAATATGTATC
CGCTCATGAGACAATAACCCTGATAAATGC
